>Addgene plasmid #23565 | pDONR223-STK16 | depositor partial sequence | sequence record 10760 | Author sequence
ATGGGCCACGCGCTGTGTGTCTGCTCTCGGGGAACTGTCATCATTGACAATAAGCGCTACCTCTTCATCC
AGAAACTGGGGGAGGGTGGGTTCAGCTATGTGGACCTAGTGGAAGGGTTACATGATGGACACTTCTACGC
CCTGAAGCGAATCCTGTGTCACGAGCAGCAGGACCGGGAGGAGGCCCAGCGAGAAGCCGACATGCATCGC
CTCTTCAATCACCCCAACATCCTTCGCCTCGTGGCTTACTGTCTGAGGGAACGGGGTGCTAAGCATGAGG
CCTGGCTGCTGCTACCATTCTTCAAGAGAGGTACGCTGTGGAATGAGATAGAAAGGCTGAAGGACAAAGG
CAACTTCCTGACCGAGGATCAAATCCTTTGGCTGCTGCTGGGGATCTGCAGAGGCCTTGAGGCCATTCAT
GCCAAGGGTTATGCCCACAGAGACTTGAAGCCCACCAATATATTGCTTGGAGATGAGGGGCAGCCAGTTT
TAATGGACTTGGGTTCCATGAATCAAGCATGCATCCATGTGGAGGGCTCCCGCCAGGCTCTGACCCTGCA
GGACTGGGCAGCCCAGCGGTGCACCATCTCCTACCGAGCCCCAGAGCTCTTCTCTGTGCAGAGTCACTGT
GTCATCGATGAGCGGACTGATGTCTGGTCCCTAGGCTGCGTGCTATATGCCATGATGTTTGGGGAAGGCC
CTTATGACATGGTGTTCCAAAAGGGTGACAGTGTGGCCCTTGCTGTGCAGAACCAACTCAGCATCCCACA
AAGCCCCAGGCATTCTTCAGCATTGTGGCAGCTCCTGAACTCGATGATGACCGTGGACCCGCATCAGCGT
CCTCACATTCCTCTCCTCCTCAGTCAGCTGGAGGCGCTGCAGCCCCCAGCTCCTGGCCAACATACTACCC
AAATCTGA
