>Addgene plasmid #23565 | pDONR223-STK16 | addgene partial sequence | sequence record 29429 | 23565 with M13pUC-fwd
TAATGATTTTATTTTGACTGATAGTGACCTGTTCGTTGCAACAAATTGATGAGCAATGCTTTTTTATAAT
GCCAACTTTGTACAAAAAAGTTGGCATGGGCCACGCGCTGTGTGTCTGCTCTCGGGGAACTGTCATCATT
GACAATAAGCGCTACCTCTTCATCCAGAAACTGGGGGAGGGTGGGTTCAGCTATGTGGACCTAGTGGAAG
GGTTACATGATGGACACTTCTACGCCCTGAAGCGAATCCTGTGTCACGAGCAGCAGGACCGGGAGGAGGC
CCAGCGAGAAGCCGACATGCATCGCCTCTTCAATCACCCCAACATCCTTCGCCTCGTGGCTTACTGTCTG
AGGGAACGGGGTGCTAAGCATGAGGCCTGGCTGCTGCTACCATTCTTCAAGAGAGGTACGCTGTGGAATG
AGATAGAAAGGCTGAAGGACAAAGGCAACTTCCTGACCGAGGATCAAATCCTTTGGCTGCTGCTGGGGAT
CTGCAGAGGCCTTGAGGCCATTCATGCCAAGGGTTATGCCCACAGAGACTTGAAGCCCACCAATATATTG
CTTGGAGATGAGGGGCAGCCAGTTTTAATGGACTTGGGTTCCATGAATCAAGCATGCATCCATGTGGAGG
GCTCCCGCCAGGCTCTGACCCTGCAGGACTGGGCAGCCCAGCGGTGCACCATCTCCTACCGAGCCCCAGA
GCTCTTCTCTGTGCAGAGTCACTGTGTCATCGATGA
