[The description below was written by a language model from this plasmid's Addgene catalogue record.]
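Description:
pDONR223-STK16 is a Gateway entry clone built in the pDONR223 donor vector backbone (about 5 kb without insert). It carries the open reading frame of human STK16, serine/threonine kinase 16 (also known as MPSK, PKL12, KRCT, PSK or TSF1), as an insert of roughly 918 bp. The plasmid is maintained in E. coli at high copy number and selected with spectinomycin. The ORF was introduced by Gateway recombination, so in a clone of this type it is expected to be flanked by attL recombination sites, which allow transfer into any compatible destination vector through an LR reaction. No feature table is supplied with the record, however, so the exact sites and the origin of replication are not documented here. M13 forward and reverse primer sites on either side of the insert are listed for sequence verification.

The defining design feature is that the STK16 ORF lacks a stop codon. This "open" configuration lets the coding sequence read through into a destination vector that supplies a C-terminal epitope tag and a stop codon of the user's choice. The entry clone is described as a shuttle rather than an expression construct, and the record names no promoter for the insert. The depositors state explicitly that it should not be transfected directly. They instead point to a set of companion lentiviral destination vectors (pLX301 to pLX304), obtained separately, for expressing the ORF in mammalian cells. The plasmid belongs to a collection of human kinase ORF clones, and the associated publication used kinase ORFs to study resistance to RAF inhibition through reactivation of the MAP kinase pathway.
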