Addgene plasmid #23565: pDONR223-STK16
Depositing lab: William Hahn & David Root. Depositing organization: Dana-Farber Cancer Institute. Publication: COT drives resistance to RAF inhibition through MAP kinase pathway reactivation. Johannessen CM, Boehm JS, Kim SY, Thomas SR, Wardwell L, Johnson LA, Emery CM, Stransky N, Cogdill AP, Barretina J, Caponigro G, Hieronymus H, Murray RR, Salehi-Ashtiani K, Hill DE, Vidal M, Zhao JJ, Yang X, Alkan O, Kim S, Harris JL, Wilson CJ, Myer VE, Finan PM, Root DE, Roberts TM, Golub T, Flaherty KT, Dummer R, Weber BL, Sellers WR, Schlegel R, Wargo JA, Hahn WC, Garraway LA. Nature. 2010 Dec 16;468(7326):968-72. doi: 10.1038/nature09627 PubMed 21107320.
Backbone
  Vector backbone: pDONR223
  Backbone manufacturer: Invitrogen
  Backbone size w/o insert (bp): 5005
  Vector type: Gateway Donor vector
Growth in bacteria
  Bacterial resistance: Spectinomycin, 50 μg/mL
  Growth temperature: 37°C
  Growth strain: DH5alpha
  Copy number: High Copy
Gene/Insert
  Gene/Insert name: STK16 (alt name: serine/threonine kinase 16)
  Species: H. sapiens (human)
  Insert size (bp): 918
  Entrez Gene: STK16 (a.k.a. KRCT, MPSK, PKL12, PSK, TSF1, hPSK)
  Cloning method: Gateway Cloning
  Sequencing primers: 5′ M13pUC-fwd; 3′ M13rev
Terms and licenses: Academic/Nonprofit Terms; Industry Terms: Not Available to Industry
Depositor comments: The ORF has no Stop codon. This design enables easy recombination into a destination vector to add an epitope tag of choice and Stop codon to the ORF. Do NOT use this plasmid directly for transfections. A set of 4 custom lentiviral vectors is available ( pLX301 (http://www.addgene.org/25895/) , pLX302 (http://www.addgene.org/25896/) , pLX303 (http://www.addgene.org/25897/) , pLX304 (http://www.addgene.org/25890/) ) to be used to express these ORFs in mammalian cells. These plasmids are not included in the kit and must be ordered separately.
How to cite: pDONR223-STK16 was a gift from William Hahn & David Root (Addgene plasmid # 23565 ; http://n2t.net/addgene:23565 ; RRID:Addgene_23565)
